Addgene plasmid #207302: pHCMV_QRFV_Hyp
Purpose: Mammalian expression of Quaranfil quaranjavirus Hypothetical protein
Depositing lab: Feng Zhang. Depositing organization: Broad Institute. Publication: Cell type-specific delivery by modular envelope design. Strebinger D, Frangieh CJ, Friedrich MJ, Faure G, Macrae RK, Zhang F. Nat Commun. 2023 Aug 23;14(1):5141. doi: 10.1038/s41467-023-40788-8. PubMed 37612276.
Backbone
  Vector backbone: pHCMV
  Backbone manufacturer: Clontech
  Backbone size w/o insert (bp): 4764
  Vector type: Mammalian Expression
Growth in bacteria
  Bacterial resistance: Ampicillin, 100 μg/mL
  Growth temperature: 37°C
  Growth strain: NEB Stable
  Copy number: High Copy
Gene/Insert
  Gene/Insert name: QRFV_Hyp
  Species: Quaranfil quaranjavirus
  Insert size (bp): 1581
  Mutation: mammalian codon optimization
  Promoter: CMV promoter
  Cloning method: Restriction Enzyme; 5′ cloning site EcoRI (not destroyed); 3′ cloning site BglII (not destroyed)
Resource information
  A portion of this plasmid was derived from a plasmid made by: synthesis
Terms and licenses: Academic/Nonprofit Terms; Industry Terms: Not Available to Industry
How to cite: pHCMV_QRFV_Hyp was a gift from Feng Zhang (Addgene plasmid # 207302 ; http://n2t.net/addgene:207302 ; RRID:Addgene_207302)
