[The description below was written by a language model from this plasmid's Addgene catalogue record and pLannotate feature annotations shown in this document.]
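Description:
pHCMV_QRFV_Hyp is a mammalian expression plasmid built on the pHCMV backbone that carries a synthesized, mammalian codon-optimized open reading frame from Quaranfil quaranjavirus, catalogued as a "hypothetical protein". The 1,581 bp insert was placed between EcoRI and BglII sites, both of which remain intact, giving a sequenced construct of about 6.3 kb. Automated annotation of the full sequence matches this coding region by homology to the Quaranfil virus nucleoprotein entry, the protein thought to encapsidate the negative-strand viral RNA. That assignment is inferred from similarity only, and it differs from the depositor's more cautious label, so the protein's function should be regarded as unconfirmed. No epitope tags or reporters are annotated.

Expression is driven by the human cytomegalovirus immediate early enhancer and promoter, followed by a rabbit β-globin intron upstream of the coding sequence, which generally improves transcript processing and expression, and a rabbit β-globin polyadenylation signal downstream. There is no mammalian selection marker in the feature table, so the plasmid is suited to transient transfection. In bacteria it is maintained through a high-copy ColE1/pUC-type origin and selected with ampicillin via β-lactamase. An f1 origin, a T7 promoter, lac regulatory elements, and fragments of lacI, lacZα and a pBluescript polylinker are carried over from the cloning vector and play no part in the payload.

The associated work concerns modular envelope design for cell type-specific delivery, which suggests that this viral protein was expressed in mammalian cells as one of a set of candidates, although the record does not state its specific role.
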