Features (pLannotate 1.2.2; 16 found; start..end, strand, type, name):
     97..476     +  enhancer       CMV enhancer: human cytomegalovirus immediate early enhancer
    477..680     +  promoter       CMV promoter: human cytomegalovirus (CMV) immediate early promoter
    792..1364    +  intron         β-globin intron: intron from rabbit β-globin gene
   1425..3005    +  CDS            NCAP_QRFVE: Protein inferred from homology: Swiss-Prot protein existence level 3. Encapsidates the negative strand viral RNA, protecting it from nucleases. The encapsidated genomic RNA is termed the ribonucleoprotein (RNP) and serves as template for transcription and replication. From Quaranfil virus (isolate QrfV/Tick/Afghanistan/EG_T_377/1968) (QRFV).
   3115..3170    +  polyA_signal   β-globin poly(A) signal: rabbit β-globin polyadenylation signal (Gil and Proudfoot, 1987)
   3552..3568    -  protein_bind   lac operator: The lac repressor binds to the lac operator to inhibit transcription in E. coli. This inhibition can be relieved by adding lactose or isopropyl-β-D-thiogalactopyranoside (IPTG). lac repressor encoded by lacI
   3576..3606    -  promoter       lac promoter: promoter for the E. coli lac operon
   3621..3642    -  protein_bind   CAP binding site: CAP binding activates transcription in the presence of cAMP. E. coli catabolite activator protein
   3655..3747    -  CDS            lacI (fragment): lac repressor; lacI; The lac repressor binds to the lac operator to inhibit transcription in E. coli. This inhibition can be relieved by adding lactose or isopropyl-β-D-thiogalactopyranoside (IPTG).
   3930..4518    -  rep_origin     ori: high-copy-number ColE1/pMB1/pBR322/pUC origin of replication
   4689..5549    -  CDS            AmpR: β-lactamase; bla; confers resistance to ampicillin, carbenicillin, and related antibiotics
   5550..5654    -  promoter       AmpR promoter: bla
   5707..6135    -  rep_origin     f1 ori (sequence partly withheld): f1 bacteriophage origin of replication; arrow indicates direction of (+) strand synthesis
   6140..6295    -  CDS            lacZα (fragment): LacZα fragment of β-galactosidase; lacZ fragment
   6303..6321    +  promoter       T7 promoter: promoter for bacteriophage T7 RNA polymerase
   6330..14      +  misc_feature   MCS (fragment) (across the origin): pBluescript multiple cloning site
>Addgene plasmid #207302 | pHCMV_QRFV_Hyp | addgene full sequence | sequence record 407415 | Addgene NGS Result
GCGGCCGCTCTAGAGAGCTTGGCCCATTGCATACGTTGTATCCATATCATAATATGTACATTTATATTGG
CTCATGTCCAACATTACCGCCATGTTGACATTGATTATTGACTAGTTATTAATAGTAATCAATTACGGGG
TCATTAGTTCATAGCCCATATATGGAGTTCCGCGTTACATAACTTACGGTAAATGGCCCGCCTGGCTGAC
CGCCCAACGACCCCCGCCCATTGACGTCAATAATGACGTATGTTCCCATAGTAACGCCAATAGGGACTTT
CCATTGACGTCAATGGGTGGAGTATTTACGGTAAACTGCCCACTTGGCAGTACATCAAGTGTATCATATG
CCAAGTACGCCCCCTATTGACGTCAATGACGGTAAATGGCCCGCCTGGCATTATGCCCAGTACATGACCT
TATGGGACTTTCCTACTTGGCAGTACATCTACGTATTAGTCATCGCTATTACCATGGTGATGCGGTTTTG
GCAGTACATCAATGGGCGTGGATAGCGGTTTGACTCACGGGGATTTCCAAGTCTCCACCCCATTGACGTC
AATGGGAGTTTGTTTTGGCACCAAAATCAACGGGACTTTCCAAAATGTCGTAACAACTCCGCCCCATTGA
CGCAAATGGGCGGTAGGCGTGTACGGTGGGAGGTCTATATAAGCAGAGCTCGTTTAGTGAACCGTCAGAT
CGCCTGGACACGCCATCCACGCTGTTTTGACCTCCATAGATGACACCGGGACCGATCCAGCCTCCGGTCG
ACCGATCCTGAGAACTTCAGGGTGAGTTTGGGGACCCTTGATTGTTCTTTCTTTTTCGCTATTGTAAAAT
TCATGTTATATGGAGGGGGCAAAGTTTTCAGGGTGTTGTTTAGAATGGGAAGATGTCCCTTGTATCACCA
TGGACCCTCATGATAATTTTGTTTCTTTCACTTTCTACTCTGTTGACAACCATTGTCTCCTCTTATTTTC
TTTTCATTTTCTGTAACTTTTTCGTTAAACTTTAGCTTGCATTTGTAACGAATTTTTAAATTCACTTTTG
TTTATTTGTCAGATTGTAAGTACTTTCTCTAATCACTTTTTTTTCAAGGCAATCAGGGTATATTATATTG
TACTTCAGCACAGTTTTAGAGAACAATTGTTATAATTAAATGATAAGGTAGAATATTTCTGCATATAAAT
TCTGGCTGGCGTGGAAATATTCTTATTGGTAGAAACAACTACACCCTGGTCATCATCCTGCCTTTCTCTT
TATGGTTACAATGATATACACTGTTTGAGATGAGGATAAAATACTCTGAGTCCAAACCGGGCCCCTCTGC
TAACCATGTTCATGCCTTCTTCTCTTTCCTACAGCTCCTGGGCAACGTGCTGGTTGTTGTGCTGTCTCAT
CATTTTGGCAAAGAATTCGCCACCATGGAAGTGGATCCCGCCCCCTCCACCGCCCCTAAACCTACCAGAA
AGAGGGTCAACAACTCCGGAGAGGAGATCGGCAGCGGCGGAAAGAGGGCTCTCACCGGCCTCTCTCTGAC
CCAGAAAGTGGCTATCCACCATGCCATCGCCCTCATGGTGTACCACGTCGTCATCGACATCTTCAAGTGC
ACCATCATTGATCTCATCACCGATGTCAACATCGGAGTGTACGCCATGAATCAAATCTGGTCCATTCATA
ACTACTTTAGGACCAAGAATAACTCCGGAAGAAGCAGCATCGGCGCTAAAATCGACAATGCCACAGACAC
CTACCAGTTTATTCTGCACGGAAGAACCATCACAGTGAACAAGGAAGAGCTGAAGGGCGTGTACAAAAGG
TGCATTACCACCTACTTCGACTGGGACAAGATGAACGACTGGATGGGCAGCGTGCACACCATCATGGCCC
TCTGGAACCTCTTTGGCTCTAGACTCAGCGAAGTGAGAATTATGCCCTCCGCCAACACCATCTCCGTGGA
GAAGGACAATAGAACAACCGTGGTCAAGGACTTCAATCAGTACGGCATCCCCGCTGGAATGAGGCACTTC
GCTACCGGCGCTGATTTCAAGCCCACCATGAAGTCCGCTCTGGCTCAATCCATGGGCCCCGTGACCGTGC
TCGTCCAGCTCTCCGAAGCTAAGGACAACCAGTATGCCGGCAAGTGGGTGGATGCTCTGAAGAGAGCTTT
CAGCCACATCCCCCATATCGACCAGATCGCCAAGTTTATGCTGGCCAACAAGCCCGCTGTGCTCACCAAA
ATCAACGGCTATCTGATGGCCATCGCTGGCTACACCGGCACAAGGGAACAGAAGAGGATTGCCTTTCCCC
CCGGCACCCTCGCCTACCTCCTCCACGATCTGGATAAGGAGAACAAGCTCCACTTTAACGAGGATAGATG
CAGCAAGTTCGACTTTTCCGGAGCCGGAGCTTTTAGAATGTACAGCCACTTTCTGAAGGTGTGCAAAAAG
AACCCTCTGAGGATGAACATCGCCGATCCCGGCAAAGCTAGGCAACTGCTGTTCCACACCATGTTCGGAA
CCCATGTGGAGGACTTCGGCATTCTGCAAAGCATGACCGATGTCAGCGACTGGCTGAAAAGGAAAGACTT
CGAGGAAGAGTTCAAGACACTGAGAGCCTCCCATGCCAGAGTGGAGGGCAACTTTTACCCCATCGAAATG
AGGTACTACTCCAAGGTGTGCAGCAGCCTCAATACCAAGATGATCGGCGGAGGATCCGCCCCCGTGACCA
ACTGCCAAATCTTCTCCGGAAATAGGAAGAGGATCGTCACCGAGGGACTGAAATCTCTGGGACAGCAAGG
AGTGGGAGCCGGACTGTCCGCTCTGGATAAAGACTCCATCGAGAAGCTGCTGAGAGAGCATCTCGAAAGC
ATCAAGGCCGCCTTCGGAGACAGCTTCGAAGCCGGCACAGTGAAATGGAGGAAGTTCGACGGACTGACAT
GGGACAAAGAGGGAGATGAGGTGGAGATGAGGCCCGGCGAAGTGGGCGAAATCTACTGGTCCAACTGATG
TCTTCCTGGAGCTCCAGTCATTGACTATAACGTCTCAGATCTTTTTCCCTCTGCCAAAAATTATGGGGAC
ATCATGAAGCCCCTTGAGCATCTGACTTCTGGCTAATAAAGGAAATTTATTTTCATTGCAATAGTGTGTT
GGAATTTTTTGTGTCTCTCACTCGGAAGGACATATGGGAGGGCAAATCATTTAAAACATCAGAATGAGTA
TTTGGTTTAGAGTTTGGCAACATATGCCCATATGCTGGCTGCCATGAACAAAGGTTGGCTATAAAGAGGT
CATCAGTATATGAAACAGCCCCCTGCTGTCCATTCCTTATTCCATAGAAAAGCCTTGACTTGAGGTTAGA
TTTTTTTTATATTTTGTTTTGTGTTATTTTTTTCTTTAACATCCCTAAAATTTTCCTTACATGTTTTACT
AGCCAGATTTTTCCTCCTCTCCTGACTACTCCCAGTCATAGCTGTCCCTCTTCTCTTATGGAGATCCCTC
GACGGATCGGCCGCAATTCGTAATCATGTCATAGCTGTTTCCTGTGTGAAATTGTTATCCGCTCACAATT
CCACACAACATACGAGCCGGAAGCATAAAGTGTAAAGCCTGGGGTGCCTAATGAGTGAGCTAACTCACAT
TAATTGCGTTGCGCTCACTGCCCGCTTTCCAGTCGGGAAACCTGTCGTGCCAGCTGCATTAATGAATCGG
CCAACGCGCGGGGAGAGGCGGTTTGCGTATTGGGCGCTCTTCCGCTTCCTCGCTCACTGACTCGCTGCGC
TCGGTCGTTCGGCTGCGGCGAGCGGTATCAGCTCACTCAAAGGCGGTAATACGGTTATCCACAGAATCAG
GGGATAACGCAGGAAAGAACATGTGAGCAAAAGGCCAGCAAAAGGCCAGGAACCGTAAAAAGGCCGCGTT
GCTGGCGTTTTTCCATAGGCTCCGCCCCCCTGACGAGCATCACAAAAATCGACGCTCAAGTCAGAGGTGG
CGAAACCCGACAGGACTATAAAGATACCAGGCGTTTCCCCCTGGAAGCTCCCTCGTGCGCTCTCCTGTTC
CGACCCTGCCGCTTACCGGATACCTGTCCGCCTTTCTCCCTTCGGGAAGCGTGGCGCTTTCTCATAGCTC
ACGCTGTAGGTATCTCAGTTCGGTGTAGGTCGTTCGCTCCAAGCTGGGCTGTGTGCACGAACCCCCCGTT
CAGCCCGACCGCTGCGCCTTATCCGGTAACTATCGTCTTGAGTCCAACCCGGTAAGACACGACTTATCGC
CACTGGCAGCAGCCACTGGTAACAGGATTAGCAGAGCGAGGTATGTAGGCGGTGCTACAGAGTTCTTGAA
GTGGTGGCCTAACTACGGCTACACTAGAAGAACAGTATTTGGTATCTGCGCTCTGCTGAAGCCAGTTACC
TTCGGAAAAAGAGTTGGTAGCTCTTGATCCGGCAAACAAACCACCGCTGGTAGCGGTGGTTTTTTTGTTT
GCAAGCAGCAGATTACGCGCAGAAAAAAAGGATCTCAAGAAGATCCTTTGATCTTTTCTACGGGGTCTGA
CGCTCAGTGGAACGAAAACTCACGTTAAGGGATTTTGGTCATGAGATTATCAAAAAGGATCTTCACCTAG
ATCCTTTTAAATTAAAAATGAAGTTTTAAATCAATCTAAAGTATATATGAGTAAACTTGGTCTGACAGTT
ACCAATGCTTAATCAGTGAGGCACCTATCTCAGCGATCTGTCTATTTCGTTCATCCATAGTTGCCTGACT
CCCCGTCGTGTAGATAACTACGATACGGGAGGGCTTACCATCTGGCCCCAGTGCTGCAATGATACCGCGA
GACCCACGCTCACCGGCACCAGATTTATCAGCAATAAACCAGCCAGCCGGAAGGGCCGAGCGCAGAAGTG
GTCCTGCAACTTTATCCGCCTCCATCCAGTCTATTAATTGTTGCCGGGAAGCTAGAGTAAGTAGTTCGCC
AGTTAATAGTTTGCGCAACGTTGTTGCCATTGCTACAGGCATCGTGGTGTCACGCTCGTCGTTTGGTATG
GCTTCATTCAGCTCCGGTTCCCAACGATCAAGGCGAGTTACATGATCCCCCATGTTGTGCAAAAAAGCGG
TTAGCTCCTTCGGTCCTCCGATCGTTGTCAGAAGTAAGTTGGCCGCAGTGTTATCACTCATGGTTATGGC
AGCACTGCATAATTCTCTTACTGTCATGCCATCCGTAAGATGCTTTTCTGTGACTGGTGAGTACTCAACC
AAGTCATTCTGAGAATAGTGTATGCGGCGACCGAGTTGCTCTTGCCCGGCGTCAATACGGGATAATACCG
CGCCACATAGCAGAACTTTAAAAGTGCTCATCATTGGAAAACGTTCTTCGGGGCGAAAACTCTCAAGGAT
CTTACCGCTGTTGAGATCCAGTTCGATGTAACCCACTCGTGCACCCAACTGATCTTCAGCATCTTTTACT
TTCACCAGCGTTTCTGGGTGAGCAAAAACAGGAAGGCAAAATGCCGCAAAAAAGGGAATAAGGGCGACAC
GGAAATGTTGAATACTCATACTCTTCCTTTTTCAATATTATTGAAGCATTTATCAGGGTTATTGTCTCAT
GAGCGGATACATATTTGAATGTATTTAGAAAAATAAACAAATAGGGGTTCCGCGCACATTTCCCCGAAAA
GTGCCACCTAAATTGTAAGCGTTAATATTTTGTTAAAATTCGCGTTAAATTTTTGTTAAATCAGCTCATT
TTTTAACCAATAGGCCGAAATCGGCAAAATCCCTTATAAATCAAAAGAATAGACCGAGATAGGGT
[37 nt withheld, positions 5806-5842]
AAAGAACGTGGACTCCAACGTCAAAGG
[49 nt withheld, positions 5870-5918]
T
[91 nt withheld, positions 5920-6010]
G
[124 nt withheld, positions 6012-6135]
CCCATTCGCCATTCAGGCTGCGCAACTGTTGGGAAGGGCGATCGGTGCGGGCCTCTTCGCTATTACGCCA
GCTGGCGAAAGGGGGATGTGCTGCAAGGCGATTAAGTTGGGTAACGCCAGGGTTTTCCCAGTCACGACGT
TGTAAAACGACGGCCAGTGAGCGCGCGTAATACGACTCACTATAGGGCGAATTGGAGCTCCACCGCGGTG
